Addgene plasmid #1293: pcDNA-GATA2-DC+Nzf
Depositing lab: Gokhan Hotamisligil. Depositing organization: Harvard School of Public Health. Publication: Function of GATA transcription factors in preadipocyte-adipocyte transition. Tong Q, Dalgin G, Xu H, Ting CN, Leiden JM, Hotamisligil GS. Science 2000 Oct 6;290(5489):134-8. 10.1126/science.290.5489.134 PubMed 11021798.
Backbone
  Vector backbone: pcDNA3.1(+)
  Backbone manufacturer: Invitrogen
  Backbone size w/o insert (bp): 5400
  Vector type: Mammalian Expression
Growth in bacteria
  Bacterial resistance: Ampicillin, 100 μg/mL
  Growth temperature: 37°C
  Growth strain: DH5alpha
  Copy number: High Copy
Gene/Insert
  Gene/Insert name: GATA2 (alt name: GATA-2)
  Species: H. sapiens (human)
  Insert size (bp): 1200
  GenBank ID: M77810
  Entrez Gene: GATA2 (a.k.a. DCML, IMD21, MONOMAC, NFE1B)
  Cloning method: Restriction Enzyme; 5′ cloning site EcoRV (destroyed during cloning); 3′ cloning site XbaI (not destroyed)
  Sequencing primers: 5′ T7
Terms and licenses: Academic/Nonprofit Terms; Industry Terms: Not Available to Industry
Depositor comments: Amino acids 281-367 in GATA-2 were deleted in the DC+Nzf mutant to remove both zinc fingers.
How to cite: pcDNA-GATA2-DC+Nzf was a gift from Gokhan Hotamisligil (Addgene plasmid # 1293 ; http://n2t.net/addgene:1293 ; RRID:Addgene_1293)
