[The description below was written by a language model from this plasmid's Addgene catalogue record.]
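Description:
pcDNA-GATA2-DC+Nzf is a mammalian expression plasmid built on the commercial pcDNA3.1(+) backbone (about 5.4 kb without insert). It is propagated in E. coli as a high-copy plasmid under ampicillin selection. No feature table accompanies the record, so the regulatory elements are not itemised. The standard pcDNA3.1(+) backbone drives inserts from the CMV immediate-early promoter, with a downstream polyadenylation signal and a neomycin resistance cassette for selection in mammalian cells. A T7 promoter lies upstream of the cloning site, which fits the T7 primer listed for sequencing from the 5′ end.

The insert is a roughly 1.2 kb human GATA2 (GATA-2) coding sequence carrying an internal deletion. It was cloned by restriction enzymes between EcoRV, which was destroyed during cloning, and XbaI, which was retained. According to the depositor, amino acids 281–367 were removed in the DC+Nzf mutant, eliminating both the N-terminal and C-terminal zinc fingers. In GATA factors these fingers mediate sequence-specific DNA binding and many protein–protein interactions, so the encoded protein would be expected to lack those activities, although the record does not describe its behaviour. No epitope tag or reporter is recorded.

The associated publication concerns the role of GATA transcription factors in the preadipocyte-to-adipocyte transition. The construct therefore most plausibly serves as a domain-deletion mutant for comparison with wild-type GATA2 in transfected mammalian cells, testing whether the zinc-finger region is needed for GATA2's effects on gene regulation and adipocyte differentiation.
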