>Addgene plasmid #1293 | pcDNA-GATA2-DC+Nzf | addgene partial sequence | sequence record 16407 | 1293 with CMV-F
TAGCAGACTCTCTGGCTACTAGAGAACCCACTGCTTACTGGCTTATCGAAATTAATACGACTCACTATAG
GGAGACCCAAGCTGGCTAGCGTTTAAACTTAAGCTTGGTACCGAGCTCGGATCCACTAGTCCAGTGTGGT
GGAATTCTGCAGATTCGACGGTATCGATAAGCTTGATTCTACCCCCAGCTCCTACCCTGTAAGCCCCGCC
AGCCTCCGGACGTGCTGTCCCTGGGCCCGTCGCCCTCGGGGCTCCCGCCGGAACTCCTTCACTCTCAGAG
GCCGAGTCCCTCCCCTCCCCACGGCTGCGTGTGGCCGTTGCCGTCTGCACCCAGACCCTGAGCCGCCGCC
GCCGGCCATGGAGGTGGCGCCCGAGCAGCCGCGCTGGATGGCGCACCCGGCCGTGCTGAATGCGCAGCAC
CCCGACTCACACCACCCGGGCCTGGCGCACAACTACATGGAACCCGCGCAGCTGCTGCCTCCAGACGAGG
TGGACGTCTTCTTCAATCACCTCGACTCGCAGGGCAACCCCTACTATGCCAACCCCGCTCACGCGCGGGC
GCGCGTCTCCTACAGCCCCGCGCACGCCCGCCTGACCGGAGGCCAGATGTGCCGCCCACACTTGTTGCAC
AGCCCGGGTTTGCCCTGGCTGGACGGGGGCAAAGCAGCCCTCTCTGCCGCTGCGGCCCACCACCACAACC
CCTGGACCGTGAGCCCCTTCTCCAAGACGCCACTGCACCCCTCAGCTGCTGGAGGCCCTGGAGGCCCACT
CTCTGTGTACCCAGGGGCTGGGGGT
