>Addgene plasmid #1293 | pcDNA-GATA2-DC+Nzf | addgene partial sequence | sequence record 41235 | BGH-rev 5'-TAGAAGGCACAGTCGAGG-3'
ACTAGTGGATCCCCCGGGCTGCAGGAATTCGATGCTGGTAAGGGTTTGGTCCACCCATCCCGGGAGTGCC
CGGTCCTCGACGTCCATCTGTTCCCTAGCCCATGGCGGTCACCATGCTGGACGGGTGGGGGTGGCCGAAG
GAGAGGCTGGAGGAGGGGTGGATGGGCGTCGGAGTGGGCAGGATGTGTCCGGAGTGGCTGAAGGGCGGGA
GGTGGCCCACAGGTGCCATGTGTCCAGCCAGGGCAGCTGCACTGAAGGGGGATGACTTCTCCTGCATGCA
CTTTGACAGCTCCTCGAAGCACTCCGCCCCTTTCTTGCTCTTCTTGGACTTGTTGGACATCTTCCGGTTC
CGAGTCTGGATCCCTTCCTTCTTCATGGTCAGTGGCCTGTTAACATTGTGCAGCTTGTAGTAGAGACCGG
TCTTGCTGCGCTGCTTAGGGGTGAAGCTGGAGGCCGGTCCCCCCAGGAAGCCTCCGGGGTGGAAGAGTCC
GCTGCTGTAGTCGTGGGCAGCCGCCGGCACATAGGAGGGGTAGGTGGGGATGGGGTGGTGTGTAGCAGGC
TGGGTGCCCATAGTAGCTAGGCCTGGGCGCAGGGGACTGCCACTTTCCATCTTCATGCTCTCCGTCAGTG
ACACCTGG
